Addgene plasmid #72181: Unc5c.y-Fc-His
Purpose: Expresses the extracellular region of the Unc5C, isoform y protein, C-terminally fused to the Fc region of human IgG1 + 6X histidine tag.
Depositing lab: Woj Wojtowicz. Depositing organization: University of California, Berkeley. Publication: An extracellular biochemical screen reveals that FLRTs and Unc5s mediate neuronal subtype recognition in the retina. Visser JJ, Cheng Y, Perry SC, Chastain AB, Parsa B, Masri SS, Ray TA, Kay JN, Wojtowicz WM. Elife. 2015 Dec 3;4. pii: e08149. doi: 10.7554/eLife.08149. PubMed 26633812.
Backbone
  Vector backbone: pCMVi-SV40ori
  Vector type: Mammalian Expression
Growth in bacteria
  Bacterial resistance: Ampicillin, 100 μg/mL
  Growth temperature: 37°C
  Growth strain: DH5alpha
  Copy number: High Copy
Gene/Insert
  Gene/Insert name: Unc5c.y (alt names: Unc5C, isoform y; Unc5h3; rcm; NCBI gene ID 22253)
  Species: M. musculus (mouse)
  Insert size (bp): 1194
  Entrez Gene: Unc5c (a.k.a. B130051O18Rik, Unc5h3, rcm)
  Promoter: CMV
  Tag / fusion protein: Fc-His (C terminal on backbone)
  Cloning method: Restriction Enzyme; 5′ cloning site NotI (not destroyed); 3′ cloning site SpeI (not destroyed)
  Sequencing primers: 5′ GTCAGAGGTAACTCCCGTTGC; 3′ ATCATGAGGGTGTCCTTG
Terms and licenses: Academic/Nonprofit Terms; Industry Terms: Not Available to Industry
Depositor comments: Unc5c.y has a 57 nt insertion between exons 7 and 8.
How to cite: Unc5c.y-Fc-His was a gift from Woj Wojtowicz (Addgene plasmid # 72181 ; http://n2t.net/addgene:72181 ; RRID:Addgene_72181)
