[The description below was written by a language model from this plasmid's Addgene catalogue record and pLannotate feature annotations shown in this document.]
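Description:
Unc5c.y-Fc-His is a mammalian expression plasmid of about 6.9 kb, built on the pCMVi-SV40ori backbone, for producing a soluble form of the mouse netrin receptor Unc5C. It is propagated in E. coli as a high-copy plasmid through a ColE1/pUC-type origin and selected with ampicillin via the β-lactamase gene. The backbone also carries an f1 phage origin and short remnants of rop, bom and lacZα. These appear to be leftovers from earlier cloning vectors rather than functional parts. An SV40 enhancer/early promoter region is also annotated. It contains the SV40 origin referred to in the backbone name, which allows episomal amplification in cells expressing large T antigen.

The expression cassette is driven by the human CMV immediate early enhancer and promoter, followed by CMV intron A, an arrangement commonly used to boost transcript levels in transfected cells. Downstream lies a 1194 bp insert encoding the extracellular region of Unc5C isoform y, cloned between NotI and SpeI sites that remain intact. According to the depositor, this isoform contains a 57 nt insertion between exons 7 and 8. The ectodomain is fused in frame at its C terminus to the Fc region of human IgG1 and a 6X histidine tag supplied by the backbone, and the cassette ends with an SV40 polyadenylation signal. The histidine tag is described in the catalogue entry but is not separately annotated in the feature table.

Fc fusion typically dimerises the ectodomain and, like the His tag, provides a handle for capture, purification or detection. The associated study used an extracellular biochemical screen of binding between cell-surface recognition proteins, including FLRTs and Unc5s, in the retina.
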