Features (pLannotate 1.2.2; 14 found; start..end, strand, type, name):
     25..408     +  enhancer       CMV enhancer: human cytomegalovirus immediate early enhancer
    410..609     +  promoter       CMV promoter: human cytomegalovirus (CMV) immediate early promoter
    748..1573    +  intron         CMV intron A: human cytomegalovirus intron A (Chapman et al., 1991)
   1610..2803    +  CDS            Unc5c (fragment): UNC5C_MOUSE - Also known as Rcm From Mus musculus (Mouse).
   2810..3490    +  CDS            IGHG1 (fragment): IGHG1_HUMAN - Experimental evidence at protein level: Swiss-Prot protein existence level 1. Constant region of immunoglobulin heavy chains. Immunoglobulins, also known as antibodies, are membrane-bound or secreted glycoproteins produced by B lymphocytes. In the recognition phase of humoral immunity, the membrane-bound immunoglobulins serve as receptors which, upon binding of a specific antigen, trigger the clonal expansion and differentiation of B lymphocytes into immunoglobulins- secreting plasma cells. Secreted immunoglobulins mediate the effector phase of humoral immunity, which results in
   3540..3661    +  polyA_signal   SV40 poly(A) signal: SV40 polyadenylation signal
   3870..4458    -  rep_origin     ori: high-copy-number ColE1/pMB1/pBR322/pUC origin of replication
   4629..5489    -  CDS            AmpR: β-lactamase; bla; confers resistance to ampicillin, carbenicillin, and related antibiotics
   5490..5594    -  promoter       AmpR promoter: bla
   5689..5724    +  CDS            rop (fragment): Rop protein, which maintains plasmids at low copy number; rop
   5747..6077    +  promoter       SV40 promoter: SV40 enhancer and early promoter
   6200..6299    +  misc_feature   bom (fragment): basis of mobility region from pBR322
   6327..6755    -  rep_origin     f1 ori (sequence partly withheld): f1 bacteriophage origin of replication; arrow indicates direction of (+) strand synthesis
   6759..6916    -  CDS            lacZα (fragment): LacZα fragment of β-galactosidase; lacZ fragment
>Addgene plasmid #72181 | Unc5c.y-Fc-His | depositor full sequence | sequence record 131367 | Full Sequence
GTCGAGGTCTCGACGGTATCGATTGACATTGATTATTGACTAGCTAGTTATTAATAGTAATCAATTACGG
GGTCATTAGTTCATAGCCCATATATGGAGTTCCGCGTTACATAACTTACGGTAAATGGCCCGCCTGGCTG
ACCGCCCAACGACCCCCGCCCATTGACGTCAATAATGACGTATGTTCCCATAGTAACGCCAATAGGGACT
TTCCATTGACGTCAATGGGTGGAGTATTTACGGTAAACTGCCCACTTGGCAGTACATCAAGTGTATCATA
TGCCAAGTCCGCCCCCTATTGACGTCAATGACGGTAAATGGCCCGCCTGGCATTATGCCCAGTACATGAC
CTTACGGGACTTTCCTACTTGGCAGTACATCTACGTATTAGTCATCGCTATTACCATGGTGATGCGGTTT
TGGCAGTACACCAATGGGCGTGGATAGCGGTTTGACTCACGGGGATTTCCAAGTCTCCACCCCATTGACG
TCAATGGGAGTTTGTTTTGGCACCAAAATCAACGGGACTTTCCAAAATGTCGTAATAACCCCGCCCCGTT
GACGCAAATGGGCGGTAGGCGTGTACGGTGGGAGGTCTATATAAGCAGAGCTCGTTTAGTGAACCGTCAG
ATCGCCTGGAGACGCCATCCACGCTGTTTTGACCTCCATAGAAGACACCGGGACCGATCCAGCCTCCGCG
GCCGGGAACGGTGCATTGGAACGCGGATTCCCCGTGCCAAGAGTGACGTAAGTACCGCCTATAGACTCTA
TAGGCACACCCCTTTGGCTCTTATGCATGCTATACTGTTTTTGGCTTGGGGCCTATACACCCCCGCTTCC
ATATGCTATAGGTGATGGTATAGCTTAGCCTATAGGTGTGGGTTATTGACCATTATTGACCACTCCCCTA
TTGGTGACGATACTTTCCATTACTAATCCATAACATGGCTCTTTGCCACAACTATCTCTATTGGCTATAT
GCCAATACTCTGTCCTTCAGAGACTGACACGGACTCTGTATTTTTACAGGATGGGGTCCCATTTATTATT
TACAAATTCACATATACAACAACGCCGTCCCCCGTGCCCGCAGTTTTTATTAAACATAGCGTGGGATCTC
CACGCGAATCTCGGGTACGTGTTCCGGACATGGGCTCTTCTCCGGTAGCGGCGGAGCTTCCACATCCGAG
CCCTGGTCCCATGCCTCCAGCGGCTCATGGTCGCTCGGCAGCTCCTTGCTCCTAACAGTGGAGGCCAGAC
TTAGGCACAGCACAATGCCCACCACCACCAGTGTGCCGCACAAGGCCGTGGCGGTAGGGTATGTGTCTGA
AAATGAGCTCGGAGATTGGGCTCGCACCGCTGACGCAGATGGAAGACTTAAGGCAGCGGCAGAAGAAGAT
GCAGGCAGCTGAGTTGTTGTATTCTGATAAGAGTCAGAGGTAACTCCCGTTGCGGTGCTGTTAACGGTGG
AGGGCAGTGTAGTCTGAGCAGTACTCGTTGCTGCCGCGCGCGCCACCAGACATAATAGCTGACAGACTAA
CAGACTGTTCCTTTCCATGGGTCTTTTCTGCAGAAGCTTGAATTCTCGAGGATCCGCGGCCGCGCCACCA
TGAGGAAAGGTCTGAGGGCGACAGCGGCCCGCTGCGGACTGGGACTAGGATACTTGCTGCAGATGCTTGT
GTTACCTGCCCTGGCCCTGCTAAGCGCCAGTGGCACCGGCTCCGCCGCTCAAGATGATGAATTTTTTCAC
GAACTCCCAGAAACCTTTCCATCTGACCCACCTGAGCCATTGCCACACTTCCTCATTGAGCCCGAGGAAG
CTTACATTGTGAAGAACAAGCCTGTGAACCTGTATTGTAAAGCCAGCCCTGCCACCCAGATCTACTTCAA
GTGCAACAGCGAGTGGGTTCATCAGAAGGACCACGTAGTAGACGAGAGAGTAGATGAAACCTCTGGTCTA
ATTGTGAGAGAAGTGAGCATTGAGATTTCACGCCAGCAGGTGGAGGAACTGTTTGGGCCTGAAGATTACT
GGTGCCAGTGTGTGGCCTGGAGCTCAGCAGGCACTACGAAGAGTCGGAAGGCATACGTGCGCATTGCGTA
TCTGCGGAAGACATTCGAGCAGGAACCCTTGGGAAAGGAAGTGTCCTTGGAGCAGGAAGTCTTACTCCAG
TGTCGGCCACCTGAAGGGATCCCAGTGGCTGAGGTAGAATGGCTAAAGAATGAAGACATAATTGATCCTG
CTGAAGATCGGAACTTTTATATTACTATCGATCACAACCTGATCATCAAGCAAGCCCGACTCTCAGATAC
AGCAAATTATACCTGTGTTGCCAAAAATATTGTTGCCAAGAGAAAAAGCACCACAGCCACTGTCATCGTG
TATGTTAATGGTGGCTGGTCCACCTGGACAGAGTGGTCTGTGTGTAACAGCCGCTGTGGGCGAGGATATC
AGAAACGCACAAGAACCTGCACCAACCCAGCCCCACTCAATGGTGGGGCCTTCTGTGAGGGGCAGAGTGT
GCAGAAAATAGCATGCACTACGTTATGTCCAGTGGATGGTAGGTGGACTTCATGGAGCAAATGGTCAACC
TGTGGGACTGAATGCACCCACTGGCGCAGGAGGGAGTGTACAGCACCAGCCCCCAAGAACGGGGGTAAGG
ACTGTGATGGCCTGGTCCTCCAATCCAAGAACTGCACTGATGGGCTGTGCATGCAGGGATTCATTTACCC
CATTTCAACTGAGCACAGACCCCAGAATGAATATGGATTTTCTTCTGCTCCTGACTCAGATGATGTGGCT
CTCACTAGTGACAAAACTCACACATGCCCACCGTGCCCAGCACCTGAACTCCTGGGGGGACCGTCAGTCT
TCCTCTTCCCCCCAAAACCCAAGGACACCCTCATGATCTCCCGGACCCCTGAGGTCACATGCGTGGTGGT
GGACGTGAGCCACGAAGACCCTGAGGTCAAGTTCAACTGGTACGTGGACGGCGTGGAGGTGCATAATGCC
AAGACAAAGCCGCGGGAGGAGCAGTACAACAGCACGTACCGTGTGGTCAGCGTCCTCACCGTCCTGCACC
AGGACTGGCTGAATGGCAAGGAGTACAAGTGCAAGGTCTCCAACAAAGCCCTCCCAGCCCCCATCGAGAA
AACCATCTCCAAAGCCAAAGGGCAGCCCCGAGAACCACAGGTGTATACCCTGCCCCCATCCCGGGATGAG
CTGACCAAGAACCAGGTCAGCCTGACCTGCCTGGTCAAAGGCTTCTATCCCAGCGACATCGCCGTGGAGT
GGGAGAGCAATGGGCAGCCGGAGAACAACTACAAGACCACGCCTCCCGTGCTGGACTCCGACGGCTCCTT
CTTCCTCTACAGCAAGCTCACCGTGGACAAGAGCAGGTGGCAGCAGGGGAACGTCTTCTCATGCTCCGTG
ATGCATGAGGCTCTGCACAACCACTACACGCAGAAGAGCCTCTCCCTGTCTCCGGGTAAAGGCGGCCATC
ATCACCATCACCATTAATCTAGAGATCTTATTAAAGCAGAACTTGTTTATTGCAGCTTATAATGGTTACA
AATAAAGCAATAGCATCACAAATTTCACAAATAAAGCATTTTTTTCACTGCATTCTAGTTGTGGTTTGTC
CAAACTCATCAATGTATCTTATCATGTCTGGTCGACTCTAGCTAGACTCTTCCGCTTCCTCGCTCACTGA
CTCGCTGCGCTCGGTCGTTCGGCTGCGGCGAGCGGTATCAGCTCACTCAAAGGCGGTAATACGGTTATCC
ACAGAATCAGGGGATAACGCAGGAAAGAACATGTGAGCAAAAGGCCAGCAAAAGGCCAGGAACCGTAAAA
AGGCCGCGTTGCTGGCGTTTTTCCATAGGCTCCGCCCCCCTGACGAGCATCACAAAAATCGACGCTCAAG
TCAGAGGTGGCGAAACCCGACAGGACTATAAAGATACCAGGCGTTTCCCCCTGGAAGCTCCCTCGTGCGC
TCTCCTGTTCCGACCCTGCCGCTTACCGGATACCTGTCCGCCTTTCTCCCTTCGGGAAGCGTGGCGCTTT
CTCATAGCTCACGCTGTAGGTATCTCAGTTCGGTGTAGGTCGTTCGCTCCAAGCTGGGCTGTGTGCACGA
ACCCCCCGTTCAGCCCGACCGCTGCGCCTTATCCGGTAACTATCGTCTTGAGTCCAACCCGGTAAGACAC
GACTTATCGCCACTGGCAGCAGCCACTGGTAACAGGATTAGCAGAGCGAGGTATGTAGGCGGTGCTACAG
AGTTCTTGAAGTGGTGGCCTAACTACGGCTACACTAGAAGAACAGTATTTGGTATCTGCGCTCTGCTGAA
GCCAGTTACCTTCGGAAAAAGAGTTGGTAGCTCTTGATCCGGCAAACAAACCACCGCTGGTAGCGGTGGT
TTTTTTGTTTGCAAGCAGCAGATTACGCGCAGAAAAAAAGGATCTCAAGAAGATCCTTTGATCTTTTCTA
CGGGGTCTGACGCTCAGTGGAACGAAAACTCACGTTAAGGGATTTTGGTCATGAGATTATCAAAAAGGAT
CTTCACCTAGATCCTTTTAAATTAAAAATGAAGTTTTAAATCAATCTAAAGTATATATGAGTAAACTTGG
TCTGACAGTTACCAATGCTTAATCAGTGAGGCACCTATCTCAGCGATCTGTCTATTTCGTTCATCCATAG
TTGCCTGACTCCCCGTCGTGTAGATAACTACGATACGGGAGGGCTTACCATCTGGCCCCAGTGCTGCAAT
GATACCGCGAGACCCACGCTCACCGGCTCCAGATTTATCAGCAATAAACCAGCCAGCCGGAAGGGCCGAG
CGCAGAAGTGGTCCTGCAACTTTATCCGCCTCCATCCAGTCTATTAATTGTTGCCGGGAAGCTAGAGTAA
GTAGTTCGCCAGTTAATAGTTTGCGCAACGTTGTTGCCATTGCTACAGGCATCGTGGTGTCACGCTCGTC
GTTTGGTATGGCTTCATTCAGCTCCGGTTCCCAACGATCAAGGCGAGTTACATGATCCCCCATGTTGTGC
AAAAAAGCGGTTAGCTCCTTCGGTCCTCCGATCGTTGTCAGAAGTAAGTTGGCCGCAGTGTTATCACTCA
TGGTTATGGCAGCACTGCATAATTCTCTTACTGTCATGCCATCCGTAAGATGCTTTTCTGTGACTGGTGA
GTACTCAACCAAGTCATTCTGAGAATAGTGTATGCGGCGACCGAGTTGCTCTTGCCCGGCGTCAATACGG
GATAATACCGCGCCACATAGCAGAACTTTAAAAGTGCTCATCATTGGAAAACGTTCTTCGGGGCGAAAAC
TCTCAAGGATCTTACCGCTGTTGAGATCCAGTTCGATGTAACCCACTCGTGCACCCAACTGATCTTCAGC
ATCTTTTACTTTCACCAGCGTTTCTGGGTGAGCAAAAACAGGAAGGCAAAATGCCGCAAAAAAGGGAATA
AGGGCGACACGGAAATGTTGAATACTCATACTCTTCCTTTTTCAATATTATTGAAGCATTTATCAGGGTT
ATTGTCTCATGAGCGGATACATATTTGAATGTATTTAGAAAAATAAACAAATAGGGGTTCCGCGCACATT
TCCCCGAAAAGTGCCACCTGACGTCTAAGAAACCATTATTATCATGACATTAACCTATAAAAATAGGCGT
ATCACGAGGCCCTTTCGTCTCGCGCGTTTCGGTGATGACGGTGAAAACCTCTGACACATGCAGCTCCCGG
AGGAATGTGTGTCAGTTAGGGTGTGGAAAGTCCCCAGGCTCCCCAGGCAGGCAGAAGTATGCAAAGCATG
CATCTCAATTAGTCAGCAACCAGGTGTGGAAAGTCCCCAGGCTCCCCAGCAGGCAGAAGTATGCAAAGCA
TGCATCTCAATTAGTCAGCAACCATAGTCCCGCCCCTAACTCCGCCCATCCCGCCCCTAACTCCGCCCAG
TTCCGCCCATTCTCCGCCCCATGGCTGACTAATTTTTTTTATTTATGCAGAGGCCGAGGCCGCCTCTGCC
TCTGAGCTATTCCAGAAGTAGTGAGGAGGCTTTTTTGGAGGCCTAGGCTTTTGCAAAAAGCTCCCGGGAG
CTTGTATATCCATTTTCGTCCCGGAGACGGTCACAGCTTGTCTGTAAGCGGATGCCGGGAGCAGACAAGC
CCGTCAGGGCGCGTCAGCGGGTGTTGGCGGGTGTCGGGGCTGGCTTAACTATGCGGCATCAGAGCAGATT
GTACTGAGAGTGCACCATATGCGGTGTGAAATACCGCACAGATGCGTAAGGAGAAAATACCGCATCAGGA
AATTGTAAGCGTTAATATTTTGTTAAAATTCGCGTTAAATTTTTGTTAAATCAGCTCATTTTTTAACCAA
TAGGCCGAAATCGGCAAAATCCCTTATAAATCAAAAGAATAGACCGAGATAGGGT
[37 nt withheld, positions 6426-6462]
AAAGAACGTGGACTCCAACGTCAAAGG
[49 nt withheld, positions 6490-6538]
T
[91 nt withheld, positions 6540-6630]
G
[124 nt withheld, positions 6632-6755]
CCATTCGCCATTCAGGCTGCGCAACTGTTGGGAAGGGCGATCGGTGCGGGCCTCTTCGCTATTACGCCAG
CTGGCGAAAGGGGGATGTGCTGCAAGGCGATTAAGTTGGGTAACGCCAGGGTTTTCCCAGTCACGACGTT
GTAAAACGACGGCCAGTGAATT
