>Addgene plasmid #72181 | Unc5c.y-Fc-His | addgene partial sequence | sequence record 135376 | pMRB101-F 5'-aagatgcaggcagctgagtt-3'
CGTTGCGGTGCTGTTAACGGTGGAGGGCAGTGTAGTCTGAGCAGTACTCGTTGCTGCCGCGCGCGCCACC
AGACATAATAGCTGACAGACTAACAGACTGTTCCTTTCCATGGGTCTTTTCTGCAGAAGCTTGAATTCTC
GAGGATCCGCGGCCGCGCCACCATGAGGAAAGGTCTGAGGGCGACAGCGGCCCGCTGCGGACTGGGACTA
GGATACTTGCTGCAGATGCTTGTGTTACCTGCCCTGGCCCTGCTAAGCGCCAGTGGCACCGGCTCCGCCG
CTCAAGATGATGAATTTTTTCACGAACTCCCAGAAACCTTTCCATCTGACCCACCTGAGCCATTGCCACA
CTTCCTCATTGAGCCCGAGGAAGCTTACATTGTGAAGAACAAGCCTGTGAACCTGTATTGTAAAGCCAGC
CCTGCCACCCAGATCTACTTCAAGTGCAACAGCGAGTGGGTTCATCAGAAGGACCACGTAGTAGACGAGA
GAGTAGATGAAACCTCTGGTCTAATTGTGAGAGAAGTGAGCATTGAGATTTCACGCCAGCAGGTGGAGGA
ACTGTTTGGGCCTGAAGATTACTGGTGCCAGTGTGTGGCCTGGAGCTCAGCAGGCACTACGAAGAGTCGG
AAGGCATACGTGCGCATTGCGTATCTGCGGAAGACATTCGAGCAGGAACCCTTGG
