>Addgene plasmid #72181 | Unc5c.y-Fc-His | addgene partial sequence | sequence record 135673 | SV40pA-R 5'-GAAATTTGTGATGCTATTGC-3'
ATAAGATCTCTAGATTAATGGTGATGGTGATGATGGCCGCCTTTACCCGGAGACAGGGAGAGGCTCTTCT
GCGTGTAGTGGTTGTGCAGAGCCTCATGCATCACGGAGCATGAGAAGACGTTCCCCTGCTGCCACCTGCT
CTTGTCCACGGTGAGCTTGCTGTAGAGGAAGAAGGAGCCGTCGGAGTCCAGCACGGGAGGCGTGGTCTTG
TAGTTGTTCTCCGGCTGCCCATTGCTCTCCCACTCCACGGCGATGTCGCTGGGATAGAAGCCTTTGACCA
GGCAGGTCAGGCTGACCTGGTTCTTGGTCAGCTCATCCCGGGATGGGGGCAGGGTATACACCTGTGGTTC
TCGGGGCTGCCCTTTGGCTTTGGAGATGGTTTTCTCGATGGGGGCTGGGAGGGCTTTGTTGGAGACCTTG
CACTTGTACTCCTTGCCATTCAGCCAGTCCTGGTGCAGGACGGTGAGGACGCTGACCACACGGTACGTGC
TGTTGTACTGCTCCTCCCGCGGCTTTGTCTTGGCATTATGCACCTCCACGCCGTCCACGTACCAGTTGAA
CTTGACCTCAGGGTCTTCGTGGCTCACGTCCACCACCACGCATGTGACCTCAGGGGTCCGGGAGATCATG
AGGGTGTCCTTGGGTTTTGGGGGGAAGAGGAAGACTGACGGTCCCCCCAGGAGTTCAGGTGCTGGGCACG
GTGGGCATGTGTGAGTTTTGTCACTAGTGAGAGCCACATCATCTGAGTCAGGAGCAGAAGAA
